>Addgene plasmid #185176 | pST_B1PM76_ARTSF (pBS0329) | addgene full sequence | sequence record 366754 | Addgene NGS Result
AAGTGCCACCTGACGTCGACGGATCGGGAGATCTCCCGATCCCCTATGGTGCACTCTCAGTACAATCTGC
TCTGATGCCGCATAGTTAAGCCAGTATCTGCTCCCTGCTTGTGTGTTGGAGGTCGCTGAGTAGTGCGCGA
GCAAAATTTAAGCTACAACAAGGCAAGGCTTGACCGACAATTGCATGAAGAATCTGCTTAGGGTTAGGCG
TTTTGCGCTGCTTCGCGATGTACGGGCCAGATATACGCGTTGACATTGATTATTGACTAGTTATTAATAG
TAATCAATTACGGGGTCATTAGTTCATAGCCCATATATGGAGTTCCGCGTTACATAACTTACGGTAAATG
GCCCGCCTGGCTGACCGCCCAACGACCCCCGCCCATTGACGTCAATAATGACGTATGTTCCCATAGTAAC
GCCAATAGGGACTTTCCATTGACGTCAATGGGTGGAGTATTTACGGTAAACTGCCCACTTGGCAGTACAT
CAAGTGTATCATATGCCAAGTACGCCCCCTATTGACGTCAATGACGGTAAATGGCCCGCCTGGCATTATG
CCCAGTACATGACCTTATGGGACTTTCCTACTTGGCAGTACATCTACGTATTAGTCATCGCTATTACCAT
GGTGATGCGGTTTTGGCAGTACATCAATGGGCGTGGATAGCGGTTTGACTCACGGGGATTTCCAAGTCTC
CACCCCATTGACGTCAATGGGAGTTTGTTTTGGCACCAAAATCAACGGGACTTTCCAAAATGTCGTAACA
ACTCCGCCCCATTGACGCAAATGGGCGGTAGGCGTGTACGGTGGGAGGTCTATATAAGCAGAGCTCTCTG
GCTAACTAGAGAACCCACTGCTTACTGGCTTATCGAAATTAATACGACTCACTATAGGGAGACCCAAGCT
GGCTAGCCACCATGCCTAAGGCTGCTGCCAAGGGCATCGGAGAAACCGTCAAGGCCGACGCCGACGTTGT
GGAGGGTATGGCATCAACCGGATATGAAAAATTGAAGAGCGCCTTCGGCATCGCTTCCAATAAGACCAAG
GACGCTGCAGAGAACGTGGCTGAGTCTGCCAGGGCAACCAAAGATTATACTGTGGATAGTGCCAAGTCCG
CATACGACAAAACCGTGGATAGCACCAAGTCCGCCTACGACAAGACCACCGACTCCGCCAAGAGCGTGCA
TGACTCCACCGCCGACACTGCAAAGTCAGCTTATAATAAGGCCACCGAAACACTGGGGAGCGCTTACGAT
AAGACCAAGGACACCGCCCAGAGCACTTACGATCAGCAAGTGGGTGCCGCACACTCCGCCTACGACAAGA
CCGCTGAGGCCACCAAGAGCGCCTACGACAAGACCGCCGACGCCGCCCACTCCGTCTACAACAAGACCGG
AGACGCCGGCAAACAGGCTTACGACAGCACCAAGGAGGCCGCCAGGAGTACCGGCAAAAGCATCTCTGAT
GCCGCTTATTTCACAGGTAAGGGGGCCGAGCGGCAGGGCGATCAGGTGAAGTCTGAACTGCCTTCTTACT
CCCCAAGCAGCAGCGGAGAGAAGCTGGCTCAGCACCTGGTGAAAAGCGAGAAAGAGGGGAAGAAGCTCAC
CGAGGAGGCCCTCAAGGATAGGGACCTGTCACAGGTGCCAGGTTTCAGATCCGTGAAAAAGGCTCACGAA
CCCGACGCCAAGGAGGATATCTCTGCCGTGGACTTCGCCTCCGCCAGTCCCTCCCAGAGAAAGGTGGCTG
ACACCGAGGGGGTGTGGAGCTCACCAGTGGACAGACAGGAGAGCAGATTCTTCAGCGATCTCGCCGGCAA
GATCGGAGATATGCTGGGGGGCGGAAAGATCAACGCAATTCAGACCCCTGAGGAAATGGATCACGAGAGA
TTGATTCATAAGAGTAGCCAGAGCCAGGTGGCAGGCAACGTTCCTGGGAGAGCTAAGACAGCCTGGACCC
CTGAGGACAGAATCATCCTGCACCAGGAGCGGTTCCCCAAAGAGAACCCCGAGTGAGGATCTGGGGACTA
CAAGGACGACGACGACAAGTGAACCCGCTGATCAGCCTCGACTGTGCCTTCTAGTTGCCAGCCATCTGTT
GTTTGCCCCTCCCCCGTGCCTTCCTTGACCCTGGAAGGTGCCACTCCCACTGTCCTTTCCTAATAAAATG
AGGAAATTGCATCGCATTGTCTGAGTAGGTGTCATTCTATTCTGGGGGGTGGGGTGGGGCAGGACAGCAA
GGGGGAGGATTGGGAAGACAATAGCAGGCATGCTGGGGATGCGGTGGGCTCTATGGCTTCTGAGGCGGAA
AGAACCAGCTGGGGCTCTAGGGGGTATCCCC
[124 nt withheld, positions 2342-2465]
C
[91 nt withheld, positions 2467-2557]
A
[49 nt withheld, positions 2559-2607]
CCTTTGACGTTGGAGTCCACGTTCTTT
[37 nt withheld, positions 2635-2671]
ACCCTATCTCGGTCTATTCTTTTGATTTATAAGGGATTTTGCCGATTTCGGCCTATTGGTTAAAAAATGA
GCTGATTTAACAAAAATTTAACGCGAATTAATTCTGTGGAATGTGTGTCAGTTAGGGTGTGGAAAGTCCC
CAGGCTCCCCAGCAGGCAGAAGTATGCAAAGCATGCATCTCAATTAGTCAGCAACCAGGTGTGGAAAGTC
CCCAGGCTCCCCAGCAGGCAGAAGTATGCAAAGCATGCATCTCAATTAGTCAGCAACCATAGTCCCGCCC
CTAACTCCGCCCATCCCGCCCCTAACTCCGCCCAGTTCCGCCCATTCTCCGCCCCATGGCTGACTAATTT
TTTTTATTTATGCAGAGGCCGAGGCCGCCTCTGCCTCTGAGCTATTCCAGAAGTAGTGAGGAGGCTTTTT
TGGAGGCCTAGGCTTTTGCAAAAAGCTCCCGGGAGCTTGTATATCCATTTTCGGATCTGATCAGCACGTG
TTGACAATTAATCATCGGCATAGTATATCGGCATAGTATAATACGACAAGGTGAGGAACTAAACCATGGC
CAAGTTGACCAGTGCCGTTCCGGTGCTCACCGCGCGCGACGTCGCCGGAGCGGTCGAGTTCTGGACCGAC
CGGCTCGGGTTCTCCCGGGACTTCGTGGAGGACGACTTCGCCGGTGTGGTCCGGGACGACGTGACCCTGT
TCATCAGCGCGGTCCAGGACCAGGTGGTGCCGGACAACACCCTGGCCTGGGTGTGGGTGCGCGGCCTGGA
CGAGCTGTACGCCGAGTGGTCGGAGGTCGTGTCCACGAACTTCCGGGACGCCTCCGGGCCGGCCATGACC
GAGATCGGCGAGCAGCCGTGGGGGCGGGAGTTCGCCCTGCGCGACCCGGCCGGCAACTGCGTGCACTTCG
TGGCCGAGGAGCAGGACTGACACGTGCTACGAGATTTCGATTCCACCGCCGCCTTCTATGAAAGGTTGGG
CTTCGGAATCGTTTTCCGGGACGCCGGCTGGATGATCCTCCAGCGCGGGGATCTCATGCTGGAGTTCTTC
GCCCACCCCAACTTGTTTATTGCAGCTTATAATGGTTACAAATAAAGCAATAGCATCACAAATTTCACAA
ATAAAGCATTTTTTTCACTGCATTCTAGTTGTGGTTTGTCCAAACTCATCAATGTATCTTATCATGTCTG
TATACCGTCGACCTCTAGCTAGAGCTTGGCGTAATCATGGTCATAGCTGTTTCCTGTGTGAAATTGTTAT
CCGCTCACAATTCCACACAACATACGAGCCGGAAGCATAAAGTGTAAAGCCTGGGGTGCCTAATGAGTGA
GCTAACTTACATTAATTGCGTTGCGCTCACTGCCCGCTTTCCAGTCGGGAAACCTGTCGTGCCAGCTGCA
TTAATGAATCGGCCAACGCGCGGGGAGAGGCGGTTTGCGTATTGGGCGCTCTTCCGCTTCCTCGCTCACT
GACTCGCTGCGCTCGGTCGTTCGGCTGCGGCGAGCGGTATCAGCTCACTCAAAGGCGGTAATACGGTTAT
CCACAGAATCAGGGGATAACGCAGGAAAGAACATGTGAGCAAAAGGCCAGCAAAAGGCCAGGAACCGTAA
AAAGGCCGCGTTGCTGGCGTTTTTCCATAGGCTCCGCCCCCCTGACGAGCATCACAAAAATCGACGCTCA
AGTCAGAGGTGGCGAAACCCGACAGGACTATAAAGATACCAGGCGTTTCCCCCTGGAAGCTCCCTCGTGC
GCTCTCCTGTTCCGACCCTGCCGCTTACCGGATACCTGTCCGCCTTTCTCCCTTCGGGAAGCGTGGCGCT
TTCTCATAGCTCACGCTGTAGGTATCTCAGTTCGGTGTAGGTCGTTCGCTCCAAGCTGGGCTGTGTGCAC
GAACCCCCCGTTCAGCCCGACCGCTGCGCCTTATCCGGTAACTATCGTCTTGAGTCCAACCCGGTAAGAC
ACGACTTATCGCCACTGGCAGCAGCCACTGGTAACAGGATTAGCAGAGCGAGGTATGTAGGCGGTGCTAC
AGAGTTCTTGAAGTGGTGGCCTAACTACGGCTACACTAGAAGAACAGTATTTGGTATCTGCGCTCTGCTG
AAGCCAGTTACCTTCGGAAAAAGAGTTGGTAGCTCTTGATCCGGCAAACAAACCACCGCTGGTAGCGGTG
GTTTTTTTGTTTGCAAGCAGCAGATTACGCGCAGAAAAAAAGGATCTCAAGAAGATCCTTTGATCTTTTC
TACGGGGTCTGACGCTCAGTGGAACGAAAACTCACGTTAAGGGATTTTGGTCATGAGATTATCAAAAAGG
ATCTTCACCTAGATCCTTTTAAATTAAAAATGAAGTTTTAAATCAATCTAAAGTATATATGAGTAAACTT
GGTCTGACAGTTACCAATGCTTAATCAGTGAGGCACCTATCTCAGCGATCTGTCTATTTCGTTCATCCAT
AGTTGCCTGACTCCCCGTCGTGTAGATAACTACGATACGGGAGGGCTTACCATCTGGCCCCAGTGCTGCA
ATGATACCGCGAGACCCACGCTCACCGGCTCCAGATTTATCAGCAATAAACCAGCCAGCCGGAAGGGCCG
AGCGCAGAAGTGGTCCTGCAACTTTATCCGCCTCCATCCAGTCTATTAATTGTTGCCGGGAAGCTAGAGT
AAGTAGTTCGCCAGTTAATAGTTTGCGCAACGTTGTTGCCATTGCTACAGGCATCGTGGTGTCACGCTCG
TCGTTTGGTATGGCTTCATTCAGCTCCGGTTCCCAACGATCAAGGCGAGTTACATGATCCCCCATGTTGT
GCAAAAAAGCGGTTAGCTCCTTCGGTCCTCCGATCGTTGTCAGAAGTAAGTTGGCCGCAGTGTTATCACT
CATGGTTATGGCAGCACTGCATAATTCTCTTACTGTCATGCCATCCGTAAGATGCTTTTCTGTGACTGGT
GAGTACTCAACCAAGTCATTCTGAGAATAGTGTATGCGGCGACCGAGTTGCTCTTGCCCGGCGTCAATAC
GGGATAATACCGCGCCACATAGCAGAACTTTAAAAGTGCTCATCATTGGAAAACGTTCTTCGGGGCGAAA
ACTCTCAAGGATCTTACCGCTGTTGAGATCCAGTTCGATGTAACCCACTCGTGCACCCAACTGATCTTCA
GCATCTTTTACTTTCACCAGCGTTTCTGGGTGAGCAAAAACAGGAAGGCAAAATGCCGCAAAAAAGGGAA
TAAGGGCGACACGGAAATGTTGAATACTCATACTCTTCCTTTTTCAATATTATTGAAGCATTTATCAGGG
TTATTGTCTCATGAGCGGATACATATTTGAATGTATTTAGAAAAATAAACAAATAGGGGTTCCGCGCACA
TTTCCCCGAA
Features (pLannotate 1.2.2; 21 found; start..end, strand, type, name):
     45..97      -  misc_feature   bom (fragment): basis of mobility region from pBR322
    252..631     +  enhancer       CMV enhancer: human cytomegalovirus immediate early enhancer
    632..835     +  promoter       CMV promoter: human cytomegalovirus (CMV) immediate early promoter
    831..864     +  LTR            5' LTR (truncated) (fragment): truncated 5' long terminal repeat (LTR) from HIV-1
    880..898     +  promoter       T7 promoter: promoter for bacteriophage T7 RNA polymerase
   2029..2049    +  CDS            FLAG (fragment): FLAG® epitope tag, followed by an enterokinase cleavage site
   2072..2296    +  polyA_signal   bGH poly(A) signal: bovine growth hormone polyadenylation signal
   2300..2321    +  promoter       SV40 promoter (fragment): SV40 enhancer and early promoter
   2342..2770    +  rep_origin     f1 ori (sequence partly withheld): f1 bacteriophage origin of replication; arrow indicates direction of (+) strand synthesis
   2784..3113    +  promoter       SV40 promoter: SV40 enhancer and early promoter
   3161..3208    +  promoter       EM7 promoter: synthetic bacterial promoter&nbsp
   3227..3601    +  CDS            BleoR: antibiotic-binding protein; Sh ble from Streptoalloteichus hindustanus; confers resistance to bleomycin, phleomycin, and Zeocin™
   3611..3736    +  CDS            ble (fragment): BLE_KLEPN - Experimental evidence at protein level: Swiss-Prot protein existence level 1. Binding protein with a strong affinity to the bleomycin family of antibiotics. Binds to CL990; an antimitotic-antibiotic compound. From Klebsiella pneumoniae.
   3731..3852    +  polyA_signal   SV40 poly(A) signal: SV40 polyadenylation signal
   3925..3941    -  protein_bind   lac operator: The lac repressor binds to the lac operator to inhibit transcription in E. coli. This inhibition can be relieved by adding lactose or isopropyl-β-D-thiogalactopyranoside (IPTG). lac repressor encoded by lacI
   3949..3979    -  promoter       lac promoter: promoter for the E. coli lac operon
   3994..4015    -  protein_bind   CAP binding site: CAP binding activates transcription in the presence of cAMP. E. coli catabolite activator protein
   4028..4120    -  CDS            lacI (fragment): lac repressor; lacI; The lac repressor binds to the lac operator to inhibit transcription in E. coli. This inhibition can be relieved by adding lactose or isopropyl-β-D-thiogalactopyranoside (IPTG).
   4303..4891    -  rep_origin     ori: high-copy-number ColE1/pMB1/pBR322/pUC origin of replication
   5062..5922    -  CDS            AmpR: β-lactamase; bla; confers resistance to ampicillin, carbenicillin, and related antibiotics
   5923..6027    -  promoter       AmpR promoter: bla
