[The description below was written by a language model from this plasmid's Addgene catalogue record and pLannotate feature annotations shown in this document.]
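Description:
pST_B1PM76_ARTSF (pBS0329) is a mammalian expression plasmid of about 6 kb that carries the brine shrimp (Artemia franciscana) protein B1PM76_ARTSF, an 1131 bp insert placed by Gibson cloning into a backbone recorded as YK 02. It is propagated in E. coli as a high-copy plasmid through a ColE1/pUC-type origin and selected with ampicillin via the bla gene and its native promoter. An f1 origin is also present, which allows single-stranded DNA production. Short remnants of bom, lacI and lac promoter/operator sequence are ordinary backbone carry-over, and brief matches to an HIV-1 LTR and an SV40 promoter fragment appear to be incidental annotation hits rather than functional parts.

Expression in mammalian cells is driven by the human cytomegalovirus immediate-early enhancer and promoter, followed by a T7 promoter. The feature table does not annotate the insert itself, but the unannotated region between the T7 promoter and a FLAG epitope match is consistent in size with the stated coding sequence, suggesting a C-terminal FLAG tag. The FLAG hit is only a fragment, so this should be confirmed against the sequence. Transcripts terminate at the bovine growth hormone polyadenylation signal. A second cassette places the Sh ble bleomycin/Zeocin resistance gene under tandem SV40 early and EM7 promoters with an SV40 polyadenylation signal, allowing Zeocin selection in either mammalian cells or bacteria.

The plasmid was built to test proteins from extremotolerant organisms for protective effects in human cells. The depositor reports that this protein was among the top performers in their apoptosis assay, protecting cells from apoptosis, with the empty pSecTag2 B vector serving as the negative control.
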