Addgene plasmid #185176: pST_B1PM76_ARTSF (pBS0329)
Purpose: For the mammalian expression of the brine shrimp protein B1PM76_ARTSF. This is one of the top performing targets in our apoptosis assay (it protected from apoptosis).
Depositing lab: Pamela Silver. Depositing organization: Harvard Medical School. Publication: Natural and Designed Proteins Inspired by Extremotolerant Organisms Can Form Condensates and Attenuate Apoptosis in Human Cells. Veling MT, Nguyen DT, Thadani NN, Oster ME, Rollins NJ, Brock KP, Bethel NP, Lim S, Baker D, Way JC, Marks DS, Chang RL, Silver PA. ACS Synth Biol. 2022 Mar 18;11(3):1292-1302. doi: 10.1021/acssynbio.1c00572. Epub 2022 Feb 18. PubMed 35176859.
Backbone
  Vector backbone: YK 02
  Vector type: Mammalian Expression
Growth in bacteria
  Bacterial resistance: Ampicillin, 100 μg/mL
  Growth temperature: 37°C
  Growth strain: DH5alpha
  Copy number: High Copy
Gene/Insert
  Gene/Insert name: B1PM76_ARTSF
  Species: A. franciscana
  Insert size (bp): 1131
  Cloning method: Gibson Cloning
Terms and licenses: Academic/Nonprofit Terms; Industry Terms: Not Available to Industry
Depositor comments: This is one of the top performing targets in our apoptosis assay (it protected from apoptosis). See supplemental table 2 in our paper to see its performance in our assay. The negative control for this assay is pSecTag2 B which can be obtained from Thermo here https://www.thermofisher.com/order/catalog/product/V90020
How to cite: pST_B1PM76_ARTSF (pBS0329) was a gift from Pamela Silver (Addgene plasmid # 185176 ; http://n2t.net/addgene:185176 ; RRID:Addgene_185176)
